>Addgene plasmid #182344 | pSEM376 - sgRNA - spc4 - array - insertion - unc-119 - locus | addgene full sequence | sequence record 361778 | Addgene NGS Result
ACATTTCCCCGAAAAGTGCCAGATACCTGAAACAAAACCCATCGTACGGCCAAGGAAGTCTCCAATAACT
GTGATCCACCACAAGCGCCAGGGTTTTCCCAGTCACGACGTTGTAAAACGACGGCCAGTCATGCATAATC
CGCACGCATCTGGAATAAGGAAGTGCCATTCCGCCTGACCTCGCCTCCCCGCACACTCAACACAGCGAGC
GGCGGAACCCGCGGGGTGTCGGCCGCTCGGACACGCTCCCGTATATAACGACGCGGCGCGCGTCAAGTTG
TGTTTGGGAACCAGGTGTTGGGTTTAAGAGCTATGCTGGAAACAGCATAGCAAGTTTAAATAAGGCTAGT
CCGTTATCAACTTGAAAAAGTGGCACCGAGTCGGTGCTTTTTGTTTTTTGCCCATTTTTTGTAGTTTGAG
ACTGGAAAAATCGTAAATCAACCATAGTTTTAGGGCAAAATTCTCGAAATTTTTCTAAAAATAGGCTAGG
TGGAGGCTCAGTGATGATAAGTCTGCGATGGTGGATGCATGTGTCATGGTCATAGCTGTTTCCTGTGTGA
AATTGTTATCCGCTCAGAGGGCACAATCCTATTCCGCGCTATCCGACAATCTCCAAGACATTAGGTGGAG
TTCAGTTCGGCGTATGGCATATGTCGCTGGAAAGAACATGTGAGCAAAAGGCCAGCAAAAGGCCAGGAAC
CGTAAAAAGGCCGCGTTGCTGGCGTTTTTCCATAGGCTCCGCCCCCCTGACGAGCATCACAAAAATCGAC
GCTCAAGTCAGAGGTGGCGAAACCCGACAGGACTATAAAGATACCAGGCGTTTCCCCCTGGAAGCTCCCT
CGTGCGCTCTCCTGTTCCGACCCTGCCGCTTACCGGATACCTGTCCGCCTTTCTCCCTTCGGGAAGCGTG
GCGCTTTCTCATAGCTCACGCTGTAGGTATCTCAGTTCGGTGTAGGTCGTTCGCTCCAAGCTGGGCTGTG
TGCACGAACCCCCCGTTCAGCCCGACCGCTGCGCCTTATCCGGTAACTATCGTCTTGAGTCCAACCCGGT
AAGACACGACTTATCGCCACTGGCAGCAGCCACTGGTAACAGGATTAGCAGAGCGAGGTATGTAGGCGGT
GCTACAGAGTTCTTGAAGTGGTGGCCTAACTACGGCTACACTAGAAGAACAGTATTTGGTATCTGCGCTC
TGCTGAAGCCAGTTACCTTCGGAAAAAGAGTTGGTAGCTCTTGATCCGGCAAACAAACCACCGCTGGTAG
CGGTGGTTTTTTTGTTTGCAAGCAGCAGATTACGCGCAGAAAAAAAGGATCTCAAGAAGATCCTTTGATC
TTTTCTACGGGGTCTGACGCTCTATTCAACAAAGCCGCCGTCCCGTCAAGTCAGCGTAAATGGGTAGGGG
GCTTCAAATCGTCCTCGTGATACCAATTCGGAGCCTGCTTTTTTGTACAAACTTGTTGATAATGGCAATT
CAAGGATCTTCACCTAGATCCTTTTAAATTAAAAATGAAGTTTTAAATCAATCTAAAGTATATATGAGTA
AACTTGGTCTGACAGTTACCAATGCTTAATCAGTGAGGCACCTATCTCAGCGATCTGTCTATTTCGTTCA
TCCATAGTTGCCTGACTCCCCGTCGTGTAGATAACTACGATACGGGAGGGCTTACCATCTGGCCCCAGTG
CTGCAATGATACCGCGAGAGCCACGCTCACCGGCTCCAGATTTATCAGCAATAAACCAGCCAGCCGGAAG
GGCCGAGCGCAGAAGTGGTCCTGCAACTTTATCCGCCTCCATCCAGTCTATTAATTGTTGCTGGGAAGCT
AGAGTAAGTAGTTCGCCAGTTAATAGTTTGCGCAACGTTGTTGCCATTGCTACAGGCATCGTGGTGTCAC
GCTCGTCGTTTGGTATGGCTTCATTCAGCTCCGGTTCCCAACGATCAAGGCGAGTTACATGATCCCCCAT
GTTGTGCAAAAAAGCGGTTAGCTCCTTCGGTCCTCCGATCGTTGTCAGAAGTAAGTTGGCCGCAGTGTTA
TCACTCATGGTTATGGCAGCACTGCATAATTCTCTTACTGTCATGCCATCCGTAAGATGCTTTTCTGTGA
CTGGTGAGTACTCAACCAAGTCATTCTGAGAATAGTGTATGCGGCGACCGAGTTGCTCTTGCCCGGCGTC
AATACGGGATAATACCGCGCCACATAGCAGAACTTTAAAAGTGCTCATCATTGGAAAACGTTCTTCGGGG
CGAAAACTCTCAAGGATCTTACCGCTGTTGAGATCCAGTTCGATGTAACCCACTCGTGCACCCAACTGAT
CTTCAGCATCTTTTACTTTCACCAGCGTTTCTGGGTGAGCAAAAACAGGAAGGCAAAATGCCGCAAAAAA
GGGAATAAGGGCGACACGGAAATGTTGAATACTCATACTCTTCCTTTTTCAATATTATTGAAGCATTTAT
CAGGGTTATTGTCTCATGAGCGGATACATATTTGAATGTATTTAGAAAAATAAACAAATAGGGGTTCCGC
GC
Features (pLannotate 1.2.2; 7 found; start..end, strand, type, name):
     86..129     -  CDS            lacZα (fragment): LacZα fragment of β-galactosidase; lacZ fragment
    320..387     +  misc_RNA       tracrRNA (fragment): trans-activating CRISPR RNA for the Streptococcus pyogenes CRISPR/Cas9 system
    561..576     -  protein_bind   lac operator (fragment): The lac repressor binds to the lac operator to inhibit transcription in E. coli. This inhibition can be relieved by adding lactose or isopropyl-β-D-thiogalactopyranoside (IPTG). lac repressor encoded by lacI
    727..1315    -  rep_origin     ori: high-copy-number ColE1/pMB1/pBR322/pUC origin of replication
   1432..1456    -  protein_bind   attB1: mutant version of attB; recombination site for the Gateway® BP reaction BP Clonase™
   1556..2416    -  CDS            AmpR: β-lactamase; bla; confers resistance to ampicillin, carbenicillin, and related antibiotics
   2417..2521    -  promoter       AmpR promoter: bla
