[The description below was written by a language model from this plasmid's Addgene catalogue record and pLannotate feature annotations shown in this document.]
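Description:
pSEM376 is a small, high-copy bacterial plasmid built on the pTwist-Amp-high-copy synthetic-gene backbone and catalogued as a C. elegans (worm) expression vector. It is propagated in E. coli through a ColE1/pUC-type origin and selected with ampicillin via the β-lactamase gene and its native promoter. The annotation also picks up short remnants of lacZα and the lac operator and an attB1-like Gateway site. These appear to be backbone remnants, with no stated function in the construct.

The payload is a single guide RNA cassette. It carries "spacer 4", a 20-nucleotide targeting sequence directed at the C. elegans unc-119 genomic locus, and the feature table shows the Streptococcus pyogenes tracrRNA-derived scaffold that lets the transcript complex with Cas9. The promoter driving the sgRNA in worms is neither annotated nor stated in the record. No Cas9 coding sequence is annotated, so the nuclease would have to come from another source.

The plasmid belongs to the Modular Safe-harbor Transgene Insertion (MosTI) toolkit. Its stated purpose is to integrate extrachromosomal arrays into the endogenous unc-119 locus. It is meant to be used together with a fragment from the companion plasmid pSEM371, which is included in the array, with injection into a strain such as unc-119(ed3). The record does not spell out the integration mechanism beyond this.

One discrepancy is worth noting: the catalogue lists a total size of 5028 bp, whereas the sequenced record behind the feature table is 2,522 nt.
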