Addgene plasmid #182344: pSEM376 - sgRNA - spc4 - array - insertion - unc-119 - locus
Purpose: sgRNA4 for insertion of extrachromosomal arrays into the ce-unc-119 genomic locus. Use with pSEM371 fragment included in Ex array.
Depositing lab: Christian Froekjaer-Jensen. Depositing organization: King Abdullah University of Science and Technology (KAUST). Publication: Modular safe-harbor transgene insertion (MosTI) for targeted single-copy and extrachromosomal array integration in C. elegans. El Mouridi S, Alkhaldi F, Frokjaer-Jensen C. G3 (Bethesda). 2022 Jul 28. pii: 6651068. doi: 10.1093/g3journal/jkac184. PubMed 35900171.
Backbone
  Vector backbone: pTwist-Amp-high-copy
  Backbone manufacturer: Twist Biosciences
  Total vector size (bp): 5028
  Vector type: Worm Expression
Growth in bacteria
  Bacterial resistance: Ampicillin, 100 μg/mL
  Growth temperature: 37°C
  Growth strain: DH5alpha
  Copy number: High Copy
Gene/Insert
  Gene/Insert name: Spacer 4
  gRNA/shRNA sequence: GTTTGGGAACCAGGTGTTGG
  Species: C. elegans (nematode)
Terms and licenses: Academic/Nonprofit Terms; Industry Terms: Not Available to Industry
Depositor comments: www.wormbuilder.org MOdular Safe harbor Transgene Insertion (mosTI). sgRNA4 for insertion of arrays into the ce-unc-119 genomic locus. Use with pSEM371 fragment included in Ex array injected into, for example, unc-119(ed3). Please visit https://www.biorxiv.org/content/10.1101/2022.04.19.488726v1.full for bioRxiv preprint.
How to cite: pSEM376 - sgRNA - spc4 - array - insertion - unc-119 - locus was a gift from Christian Froekjaer-Jensen (Addgene plasmid # 182344 ; http://n2t.net/addgene:182344 ; RRID:Addgene_182344)
